Addgene plasmid #68696: pMpGWB431
Purpose: (Empty Backbone) Gateway binary vector designed for transgenic research with Marchantia polymorpha as well as other plants
Depositing lab: Takayuki Kohchi. Depositing organization: Kyoto University, Graduate School of Biostudies. Publication: Development of Gateway Binary Vector Series with Four Different Selection Markers for the Liverwort Marchantia polymorpha. Ishizaki K, Nishihama R, Ueda M, Inoue K, Ishida S, Nishimura Y, Shikanai T, Kohchi T. PLoS One. 2015 Sep 25;10(9):e0138876. doi: 10.1371/journal.pone.0138876. eCollection 2015. PONE-D-15-25288 PubMed 26406247.
Backbone
  Vector backbone: pMpGWB400
  Backbone manufacturer: Kohchi Lab., Kyoto University
  Backbone size (bp): 9287
  Modifications to backbone: Coding sequence for Emerald Luc fused with PEST sequence [ELuc(PEST)] is cloned downstream of the Gateway cassette.
  Vector type: Plant Expression
  Selectable markers: Neomycin (select with G418)
  Tag / fusion protein: Emerald Luc fused with PEST sequence [ELuc(PEST)] (C terminal on insert)
Growth in bacteria
  Bacterial resistance: Chloramphenicol and Spectinomycin, 25 & 50 μg/mL
  Growth temperature: 37°C
  Growth strain: DB3.1
  Copy number: High Copy
Gene/Insert
  Cloning method: Gateway Cloning
Resource information
  A portion of this plasmid was derived from a plasmid made by: The Gateway cassette was provided by Tsuyoshi Nakagawa at Shimane University, Japan.
Terms and licenses: Academic/Nonprofit Terms; Industry Terms: Not Available to Industry
How to cite: pMpGWB431 was a gift from Takayuki Kohchi (Addgene plasmid # 68696 ; http://n2t.net/addgene:68696 ; RRID:Addgene_68696)
