[The description below was written by a language model from this plasmid's Addgene catalogue record and pLannotate feature annotations shown in this document.]
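Description:
pMpGWB431 is an empty Gateway destination binary vector for Agrobacterium-mediated plant transformation, built on the pMpGWB400 backbone and designed mainly for transgenic work in the liverwort Marchantia polymorpha, although it can be used in other plants. The backbone carries a ColE1/pMB1-type origin with a bom site for high-copy replication in E. coli. The pVS1 oriV, RepA and StaA functions provide replication and stable maintenance in Agrobacterium. Bacterial selection relies on an aadA spectinomycin/streptomycin resistance gene outside the T-DNA. The unrecombined vector also carries the chloramphenicol resistance gene inside the Gateway cassette. Because that cassette encodes the CcdB toxin, the empty vector has to be propagated in a ccdB-tolerant strain such as DB3.1.

Between the nopaline-type right and left T-DNA borders lie two units. The first is the attR1–CmR–ccdB–attR2 cassette, followed by the coding sequence for Emerald luciferase fused to a PEST degradation motif [ELuc(PEST)] and a NOS terminator. The luciferase itself is not annotated in the feature table. Only its PEST portion is detected, as a match to the destabilising tail of d2EYFP. No plant promoter is annotated upstream of attR1, so an LR reaction with an entry clone appears to supply the sequence driving or fused to the reporter. This arrangement suits promoter-reporter or C-terminal ELuc(PEST) fusion constructs, but the record does not state the intended use explicitly. The PEST sequence shortens the reporter's half-life, which helps luminescence track dynamic changes in expression. The second unit, in the opposite orientation, is an nptII gene under an enhanced CaMV 35S promoter with a CaMV poly(A) signal, which allows G418 selection of transformed plants.
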