Features (pLannotate 1.2.2; 28 found; start..end, strand, type, name):
     54..78      -  misc_feature   RB T-DNA repeat: right border repeat from nopaline C58 T-DNA
    144..298     -  CDS            lacZα (fragment): LacZα fragment of β-galactosidase; lacZ fragment
    323..447     +  protein_bind   attR1: mutant version of attR; recombination site for the Gateway® LR reaction LR Clonase™
    484..514     +  promoter       lac UV5 promoter: E. coli lac promoter with an "up" mutation
    539..567     +  promoter       cat promoter (fragment): promoter of the E. coli cat gene encoding chloramphenicol acetyltransferase
    568..1227    +  CDS            CmR: chloramphenicol acetyltransferase; cat; confers resistance to chloramphenicol
   1406..1564    +  CDS            ccdA (fragment): CCDA_ECO57 - Also known as H, letA. Experimental evidence at protein level: Swiss-Prot protein existence level 1. Antitoxin component of a type II toxin-antitoxin (TA) system which inhibits the post-segregational killing (PSK) of plasmid-free cells, also referred to as a plasmid addiction system. Binds to and blocks the activity of CcdB; will also remove bound CcdB protein from the CcdB-GyrA complex by forming a CcdA-CcdB complex, a process termed rejuvenation. Functions as a transcriptional corepressor for the ccdAB operon, repression also requires CcdB (By similarity). From Escherichia coli
   1569..1871    +  CDS            ccdB: CCDB_ECOLI - Also known as G, letB, letD. Experimental evidence at protein level: Swiss-Prot protein existence level 1. Toxic component of a type II toxin-antitoxin (TA) system, functioning in plasmid maintainence. Responsible for the post- segregational killing (PSK) of plasmid-free cells, also referred to as a plasmid addiction system. Half-life of over 2 hours. Cell killing by CcdB is accompanied by filamentation, defects in chromosome and plasmid segregation, defects in cell division, formation of anucleate cells, decreased DNA synthesis and plasmid loss. Interferes with the activity of DN
   1915..2039    -  protein_bind   attR2: mutant version of attR; recombination site for the Gateway® LR reaction LR Clonase™
   3670..3798    +  CDS            d2EYFP (fragment): EYFP destabilized by residues 422-461 of mouse ornithine decarboxylase, giving an in vivo half-life of ~2 hours mammalian codon-optimized
   3820..4072    +  terminator     NOS terminator: nopaline synthase terminator and poly(A) signal
   4128..4150    -  protein_bind   lac operator (fragment): The lac repressor binds to the lac operator to inhibit transcription in E. coli. This inhibition can be relieved by adding lactose or isopropyl-β-D-thiogalactopyranoside (IPTG). lac repressor encoded by lacI
   4154..4184    -  promoter       lac promoter: promoter for the E. coli lac operon
   4199..4220    -  protein_bind   CAP binding site: CAP binding activates transcription in the presence of cAMP. E. coli catabolite activator protein
   4305..4479    -  polyA_signal   CaMV poly(A) signal: cauliflower mosaic virus polyadenylation signal
   4536..5328    -  CDS            NeoR/KanR (fragment): aminoglycoside phosphotransferase from Tn5; aph(3')-II (or nptII); confers resistance to neomycin, kanamycin, and G418 (Geneticin®)
   5396..6072    -  promoter       CaMV 35S promoter (enhanced): cauliflower mosaic virus 35S promoter with a duplicated enhancer region
   6267..6291    -  misc_feature   LB T-DNA repeat: left border repeat from nopaline C58 T-DNA
   6550..6573    +  promoter       Pc promoter (fragment): intI1 (promoter lies within the coding sequence); class 1 integron promoter
   6749..6805    +  CDS            GmR (fragment): gentamycin acetyltransferase; aacC1; confers resistance to gentamycin
   6816..7603    +  CDS            SmR (fragment): aminoglycoside adenylyltransferase (Murphy, 1985); aadA; confers resistance to spectinomycin and streptomycin
   7849..8437    +  rep_origin     ori: high-copy-number ColE1/pMB1/pBR322/pUC origin of replication
   8623..8763    -  misc_feature   bom: basis of mobility region from pBR322
   8865..8904    -  CDS            rop (fragment): Rop protein, which maintains plasmids at low copy number; rop
   9107..9301    -  rep_origin     pVS1 oriV: origin of replication for the Pseudomonas plasmid pVS1 (Heeb et al., 2000)
   9367..10440   -  CDS            pVS1 RepA: replication protein from the Pseudomonas plasmid pVS1 (Heeb et al., 2000)
  10869..11498   -  CDS            pVS1 StaA: stability protein from the Pseudomonas plasmid pVS1 (Heeb et al., 2000)
  12058..12459   -  CDS            Y4CG_SINFN (fragment): Protein inferred from homology: Swiss-Prot protein existence level 3. From Sinorhizobium fredii (strain NBRC 101917 / NGR234).
>Addgene plasmid #68696 | pMpGWB431 | depositor full sequence | sequence record 122188 | pMpGWB431 sequence 12745 bps
TTTCACGCCCTTTTAAATATCCGATTATTCTAATAAACGCTCTTTTCTCTTAGGTTTACCCGCCAATATA
TCCTGTCAAACACTGATAGTTTAAACTGAAGGCGGGAAACGACAATCTGATCCAAGCTCAAGCTGCTCTA
GCATTCGCCATTCAGGCTGCGCAACTGTTGGGAAGGGCGATCGGTGCGGGCCTCTTCGCTATTACGCCAG
CTGGCGAAAGGGGGATGTGCTGCAAGGCGATTAAGTTGGGTAACGCCAGGGTTTTCCCAGTCACGACGTT
GTAAAACGACGGCCAGTGCCAAGCTTGGGTCTAGAGTTATCAACAAGTTTGTACAAAAAAGCTGAACGAG
AAACGTAAAATGATATAAATATCAATATATTAAATTAGATTTTGCATAAAAAACAGACTACATAATACTG
TAAAACACAACATATCCAGTCACTATGGCGGCCCCTCGAGGGGCCGCATTAGGCACCCCAGGCTTTACAC
TTTATGCTTCCGGCTCGTATAATGTGTGGATTTTGAGTTAGGATCCGGCGAGATTTTCAGGAGCTAAGGA
AGCTAAAATGGAGAAAAAAATCACTGGATATACCACCGTTGATATATCCCAATGGCATCGTAAAGAACAT
TTTGAGGCATTTCAGTCAGTTGCTCAATGTACCTATAACCAGACCGTTCAGCTGGATATTACGGCCTTTT
TAAAGACCGTAAAGAAAAATAAGCACAAGTTTTATCCGGCCTTTATTCACATTCTTGCCCGCCTGATGAA
TGCTCATCCGGAATTCCGTATGGCAATGAAAGACGGTGAGCTGGTGATATGGGATAGTGTTCACCCTTGT
TACACCGTTTTCCATGAGCAAACTGAAACGTTTTCATCGCTCTGGAGTGAATACCACGACGATTTCCGGC
AGTTTCTACACATATATTCGCAAGATGTGGCGTGTTACGGTGAAAACCTGGCCTATTTCCCTAAAGGGTT
TATTGAGAATATGTTTTTCGTCTCAGCCAATCCCTGGGTGAGTTTCACCAGTTTTGATTTAAACGTGGCC
AATATGGACAACTTCTTCGCCCCCGTTTTCACCATGGGCAAATATTATACGCAAGGCGACAAGGTGCTGA
TGCCGCTGGCGATTCAGGTTCATCATGCCGTCTGTGATGGCTTCCATGTCGGCAGAATGCTTAATGAATT
ACAACAGTACTGCGATGAGTGGCAGGGCGGGGCGTAAACGCGTGGATCCGGCTTACTAAAAGCCAGATAA
CAGTATGCGTATTTGCGCGCTGATTTTTGCGGTATAAGAATATATACTGATATGTATACCCGAAGTATGT
CAAAAAGAGGTGTGCTATGAAGCAGCGTATTACAGTGACAGTTGACAGCGACAGCTATCAGTTGCTCAAG
GCATATATGATGTCAATATCTCCGGTCTGGTAAGCACAACCATGCAGAATGAAGCCCGTCGTCTGCGTGC
CGAACGCTGGAAAGCGGAAAATCAGGAAGGGATGGCTGAGGTCGCCCGGTTTATTGAAATGAACGGCTCT
TTTGCTGACGAGAACAGGGACTGGTGAAATGCAGTTTAAGGTTTACACCTATAAAAGAGAGAGCCGTTAT
CGTCTGTTTGTGGATGTACAGAGTGATATTATTGACACGCCCGGGCGACGGATGGTGATCCCCCTGGCCA
GTGCACGTCTGCTGTCAGATAAAGTCTCCCGTGAACTTTACCCGGTGGTGCATATCGGGGATGAAAGCTG
GCGCATGATGACCACCGATATGGCCAGTGTGCCGGTCTCCGTTATCGGGGAAGAAGTGGCTGATCTCAGC
CACCGCGAAAATGACATCAAAAACGCCATTAACCTGATGTTCTGGGGAATATAAATGTCAGGCTCCCTTA
TACACAGCCAGTCTGCAGGTCGACCATAGTGACTGGATATGTTGTGTTTTACAGTATTATGTAGTCTGTT
TTTTATGCAAAATCTAATTTAATATATTGATATTTATATCATTTTACGTTTCTCGTTCAGCTTTCTTGTA
CAAAGTGGTTGATAACAGCATGGAGAGAGAGAAGAACGTGGTGTACGGCCCCGAGCCCAAGCACCCTCTG
GGCAACTTCACCGCCGGCGAGATGCTGTACAACGCTCTGCACAAGCACTCCCACATCCCCCAGGCCATCC
TGGACGTGATGGGCAACGAGTCCCTTTCCTACCAGGAGTTCTTCGACACTACTGTGAAGCTGGGCCAGAG
CCTCCAGAACTGTGGCTACAAGATGAACGATGTCGTGTCGATCTGTGCAGAGAACAACAAGAGATTCTTC
ATCCCCATCATCTCCGCCTGGTACATCGGCATGGTGGTGGCCCCTGTGAACGAGGACTATATCCCAGACG
AGCTGTGTAAAGTGACCGGCATCTCCAAGCCGATCCTGGTCTTCACCACTAGGAAGATCCTGCCTAAGGT
TTTGGAGGTTAAAGACAGAACCAACTACATAAAGAGGATCATCATACTGGACTCTGAAGAGAACCTGCTG
GGCTGCGAGAGCCTGCACAACTTCATGTCCAGGTACTCCGACAACAACCTCCAAACATTCAAGCCTCTGC
ACTACGACCCTGTGGACCAGGTAGCCGCCATCCTGTGCTCCTCCGGCACAACCGGCCTGCCTAAAGGCGT
GATGCAGACCCACAGGAACATCTGTGTGAGACTCACACACGCATCTGACCCCAGAGTGGGTACACAACTC
ATCCCCGGCGTATCCGTGCTGGCCTACCTGCCATTCTTCCACGCCTTCGGCTTCAGTATCAACCTGGGCT
ATTTCATGGTGGGCCTGAGAGTGGTGATGCTCCGAAGGTTTAACCAGGAGGTGTTCCTGAAGGCCATCCA
GGACTACGAGGTGAGGAGCGTGATCAACGTTCCCTCCACAATCCTGTTCCTGTCCAAGAGCCCTCTGGTG
GACAAGTACGACCTATCCACCCTGGCGGAGCTGTGCTGTGGAGCCGCTCCTCTGGCGAAGGAGGTGGCCG
AGATCGCCGTGAAGAGGCTGAACCTGCCAGGGATACGGTGTGGCTACGGTCTAACAGAGTCTACCTCCGC
CAACATCCATACTCTGCACAACGAGTTCAAGTCCGGCTCCCTGGGCAAGGTGACACCTTACATGGCCGCC
AAGATCATCGACAGGAACACCGGCGAGGCCCTGGGTCCAAACCAGGTGGGCGAGCTGTGCATCTGGGGAC
CTATGGTAACAAAAGGCTATGTGAACAACCCACAGGCTACTAAGGAGGCCATCGACGACGACGGCTGGCT
GCACTCTGGCGACTTCGGCTACTACGACGAGGACGAGTATTTCTACATCGTGGACCGGTACAAGGAGCTG
ATCAAATACAAGGGCTATCAGGTCGCCCCTGTGGAGCTGGAGGAGATCCTCCTTCAGCACCCAGGCATCA
GGGACGTGGCCGTCGTGGGTATCCCTGACATCGAGGCCGGCGAGCTGCCAGCCGGCTTCGTGGTGAAGCA
GCCCGGCGCCCAACTCACCGCTAAGGAGGTGTACGACTTCCTGGCCCAGAGGGTGTCTCACTCCAAGTAC
CTGAGGGGCGGCGTAAGGTTCGTGGACTCTATCCCCAGGAACGTGACAGGCAAGATTAGTCGAAAAGAGC
TGAGGGAGGCCCTGATGGAGAAGGCTTCTAAGCTTAGCCATGGCTTCCCGCCGGAGGTGGAGGAGCAGGC
TGCTGGCACGCTGCCCATGTCTTGTGCCCAGGAGAGCGGGATGGACCGTCACCCTGCAGCCTGTGCTTCT
GCTAGGATCAATGTGTAGGCTTAGAGCTCGAATTTCCCCGATCGTTCAAACATTTGGCAATAAAGTTTCT
TAAGATTGAATCCTGTTGCCGGTCTTGCGATGATTATCATATAATTTCTGTTGAATTACGTTAAGCATGT
AATAATTAACATGTAATGCATGACGTTATTTATGAGATGGGTTTTTATGATTAGAGTCCCGCAATTATAC
ATTTAATACGCGATAGAAAACAAAATATAGCGCGCAAACTAGGATAAATTATCGCGCGCGGTGTCATCTA
TGTTACTAGATCGGGAATTGGTTCCGGAACCAATTCGTAATCATGGTCATAGCTGTTTCCTGTGTGAAAT
TGTTATCCGCTCACAATTCCACACAACATACGAGCCGGAAGCATAAAGTGTAAAGCCTGGGGTGCCTAAT
GAGTGAGCTAACTCACATTAGGCTGAATTAGGCGCGCCTATTTCTGAATTCAACACATTGCGGACGTTTT
TAATGTACTGAATTAACGCCGAATTAATTCGGGGGATCTGGATTTTAGTACTGGATTTTGGTTTTAGGAA
TTAGAAATTTTATTGATAGAAGTATTTTACAAATACAAATACATACTAAGGGTTTCTTATATGCTCAACA
CATGAGCGAAACCCTATAGGAACCCTAATTCCCTTATCTGGGAACTACTCACACATTATTATGGAGAAAC
TCGAGCTTGTCGATCGACTCTAGCTAGAGGATCGATCCGAACCCCAGAGTCCCGCTCAGAAGAACTCGTC
AAGAAGGCGATAGAAGGCGATGCGCTGCGAATCGGGAGCGGCGATACCGTAAAGCACGAGGAAGCGGTCA
GCCCATTCGCCGCCAAGCTCTTCAGCAATATCACGGGTAGCCAACGCTATGTCCTGATAGCGGTCCGCCA
CACCCAGCCGGCCACAGTCGATGAATCCAGAAAAGCGGCCATTTTCCACCATGATATTCGGCAAGCAGGC
ATCGCCATGTGTCACGACGAGATCCTCGCCGTCGGGCATGCGCGCCTTGAGCCTGGCGAACAGTTCGGCT
GGCGCGAGCCCCTGATGCTCTTCGTCCAGATCATCCTGATCGACAAGACCGGCTTCCATCCGAGTACGTG
CTCGCTCGATGCGATGTTTCGCTTGGTGGTCGAATGGGCAGGTAGCCGGATCAAGCGTATGCAGCCGCCG
CATTGCATCAGCCATGATGGATACTTTCTCGGCAGGAGCAAGGTGAGATGACAGGAGATCCTGCCCCGGC
ACTTCGCCCAATAGCAGCCAGTCCCTTCCCGCTTCAGTGACAACGTCGAGCACAGCTGCGCAAGGAACGC
CCGTCGTGGCCAGCCACGATAGCCGCGCTGCCTCGTCCTGGAGTTCATTCAGGGCACCGGACAGGTCGGT
CTTGACAAAAAGAACCGGGCGCCCCTGCGCTGACAGCCGGAACACGGCGGCATCAGAGCAGCCGATTGTC
TGTTGTGCCCAGTCATAGCCGAATAGCCTCTCCACCCAAGCGGCCGGAGAACCTGCGTGCAATCCATCTT
GTTCAATCCCCATGGTCGATCGACAGATCTGCGAAAGCTCGAGAGAGATAGATTTGTAGAGAGAGACTGG
TGATTTCAGCGTGTCCTCTCCAAATGAAATGAACTTCCTTATATAGAGGAAGGGTCTTGCGAAGGATAGT
GGGATTGTGCGTCATCCCTTACGTCAGTGGAGATATCACATCAATCCACTTGCTTTGAAGACGTGGTTGG
AACGTCTTCTTTTTCCACGATGCTCCTCGTGGGTGGGGGTCCATCTTTGGGACCACTGTCGGCAGAGGCA
TCTTGAACGATAGCCTTTCCTTTATCGCAATGATGGCATTTGTAGGTGCCACCTTCCTTTTCTACTGTCC
TTTTGATGAAGTGACAGATAGCTGGGCAATGGAATCCGAGGAGGTTTCCCGATATTACCCTTTGTTGAAA
AGTCTCAATAGCCCTTTGGTCTTCTGAGACTGTATCTTTGATATTCTTGGAGTAGACGAGAGTGTCGTGC
TCCACCATGTTCACATCAATCCACTTGCTTTGAAGACGTGGTTGGAACGTCTTCTTTTTCCACGATGCTC
CTCGTGGGTGGGGGTCCATCTTTGGGACCACTGTCGGCAGAGGCATCTTGAACGATAGCCTTTCCTTTAT
CGCAATGATGGCATTTGTAGGTGCCACCTTCCTTTTCTACTGTCCTTTTGATGAAGTGACAGATAGCTGG
GCAATGGAATCCGAGGAGGTTTCCCGATATTACCCTTTGTTGAAAAGTCTCAATAGCCCTTTGGTCTTCT
GAGACTGTATCTTTGATATTCTTGGAGTAGACGAGAGTGTCGTGCTCCACCATGTTGGCAAGCTGCTCTA
GCCAATACGCAAACCGAATTCAGAAATAAATTCAGCCTAATTCGGCGTTAATTCAGTACATTAAAAACGT
CCGCAATGTGTTATTAAGTTGTCTAAGCGTCAATTTGTTTACACCACAATATATCCTGCCACCAGCCAGC
CAACAGCTCCCCGACCGGCAGCTCGGCACAAAATCACCACTCGATACAGGCAGCCCATCAGTCCGGGACG
GCGTCAGCGGGAGAGCCGTTGTAAGGCGGCAGACTTTGCTCATGTTACCGATGCTATTCGGAAGAACGGC
AACTAAGCTGCCGGGTTTGAAACACGGATGATCTCGCGGAGGGTAGCATGTTGATTGTAACGATGACAGA
GCGTTGCTGCCTGTGATCAATTCGGGCACGAACCCAGTGGACATAAGCCTGTTCGGTTCGTAAGCTGTAA
TGCAAGTAGCGTATGCGCTCACGCAACTGGTCCAGAACCTTGACCGAACGCAGCGGTGGTAACGGCGCAG
TGGCGGTTTTCATGGCTTGTTATGACTGTTTTTTTGGGGTACAGTCTATGCCTCGGGCATCCAAGCAGCA
AGCGCGTTACGCCGTGGGTCGATGTTTGATGTTATGGAGCAGCAACGATGTTACGCAGCAGGGCAGTCGC
CCTAAAACAAAGTTAAACATCATGGGGGAAGCGGTGATCGCCGAAGTATCGACTCAACTATCAGAGGTAG
TTGGCGTCATCGAGCGCCATCTCGAACCGACGTTGCTGGCCGTACATTTGTACGGCTCCGCAGTGGATGG
CGGCCTGAAGCCACACAGTGATATTGATTTGCTGGTTACGGTGACCGTAAGGCTTGATGAAACAACGCGG
CGAGCTTTGATCAACGACCTTTTGGAAACTTCGGCTTCCCCTGGAGAGAGCGAGATTCTCCGCGCTGTAG
AAGTCACCATTGTTGTGCACGACGACATCATTCCGTGGCGTTATCCAGCTAAGCGCGAACTGCAATTTGG
AGAATGGCAGCGCAATGACATTCTTGCAGGTATCTTCGAGCCAGCCACGATCGACATTGATCTGGCTATC
TTGCTGACAAAAGCAAGAGAACATAGCGTTGCCTTGGTAGGTCCAGCGGCGGAGGAACTCTTTGATCCGG
TTCCTGAACAGGATCTATTTGAGGCGCTAAATGAAACCTTAACGCTATGGAACTCGCCGCCCGACTGGGC
TGGCGATGAGCGAAATGTAGTGCTTACGTTGTCCCGCATTTGGTACAGCGCAGTAACCGGCAAAATCGCG
CCGAAGGATGTCGCTGCCGACTGGGCAATGGAGCGCCTGCCGGCCCAGTATCAGCCCGTCATACTTGAAG
CTAGACAGGCTTATCTTGGACAAGAAGAAGATCGCTTGGCCTCGCGCGCAGATCAGTTGGAAGAATTTGT
CCACTACGTGAAAGGCGAGATCACCAAGGTAGTCGGCAAATAATGTCTAGCTAGAAATTCGTTCAAGCCG
ACGCCGCTTCGCGGCGCGGCTTAACTCAAGCGTTAGATGCACTAAGCACATAATTGCTCACAGCCAAACT
ATCAGGTCAAGTCTGCTTTTATTATTTTTAAGCGTGCATAATAAGCCCTACACAAATTGGGAGATATATC
ATGCATGACCAAAATCCCTTAACGTGAGTTTTCGTTCCACTGAGCGTCAGACCCCGTAGAAAAGATCAAA
GGATCTTCTTGAGATCCTTTTTTTCTGCGCGTAATCTGCTGCTTGCAAACAAAAAAACCACCGCTACCAG
CGGTGGTTTGTTTGCCGGATCAAGAGCTACCAACTCTTTTTCCGAAGGTAACTGGCTTCAGCAGAGCGCA
GATACCAAATACTGTCCTTCTAGTGTAGCCGTAGTTAGGCCACCACTTCAAGAACTCTGTAGCACCGCCT
ACATACCTCGCTCTGCTAATCCTGTTACCAGTGGCTGCTGCCAGTGGCGATAAGTCGTGTCTTACCGGGT
TGGACTCAAGACGATAGTTACCGGATAAGGCGCAGCGGTCGGGCTGAACGGGGGGTTCGTGCACACAGCC
CAGCTTGGAGCGAACGACCTACACCGAACTGAGATACCTACAGCGTGAGCTATGAGAAAGCGCCACGCTT
CCCGAAGGGAGAAAGGCGGACAGGTATCCGGTAAGCGGCAGGGTCGGAACAGGAGAGCGCACGAGGGAGC
TTCCAGGGGGAAACGCCTGGTATCTTTATAGTCCTGTCGGGTTTCGCCACCTCTGACTTGAGCGTCGATT
TTTGTGATGCTCGTCAGGGGGGCGGAGCCTATGGAAAAACGCCAGCAACGCGGCCTTTTTACGGTTCCTG
GCCTTTTGCTGGCCTTTTGCTCACATGTTCTTTCCTGCGTTATCCCCTGATTCTGTGGATAACCGTATTA
CCGCCTTTGAGTGAGCTGATACCGCTCGCCGCAGCCGAACGACCGAGCGCAGCGAGTCAGTGAGCGAGGA
AGCGGAAGAGCGCCTGATGCGGTATTTTCTCCTTACGCATCTGTGCGGTATTTCACACCGCATATGGTGC
ACTCTCAGTACAATCTGCTCTGATGCCGCATAGTTAAGCCAGTATACACTCCGCTATCGCTACGTGACTG
GGTCATGGCTGCGCCCCGACACCCGCCAACACCCGCTGACGCGCCCTGACGGGCTTGTCTGCTCCCGGCA
TCCGCTTACAGACAAGCTGTGACCGTCTCCGGGAGCTGCATGTGTCAGAGGTTTTCACCGTCATCACCGA
AACGCGCGAGGCAGGGTGCCTTGATGTGGGCGCCGGCGGTCGAGTGGCGACGGCGCGGCTTGTCCGCGCC
CTGGTAGATTGCCTGGCCGTAGGCCAGCCATTTTTGAGCGGCCAGCGGCCGCGATAGGCCGACGCGAAGC
GGCGGGGCGTAGGGAGCGCAGCGACCGAAGGGTAGGCGCTTTTTGCAGCTCTTCGGCTGTGCGCTGGCCA
GACAGTTATGCACAGGCCAGGCGGGTTTTAAGAGTTTTAATAAGTTTTAAAGAGTTTTAGGCGGAAAAAT
CGCCTTTTTTCTCTTTTATATCAGTCACTTACATGTGTGACCGGTTCCCAATGTACGGCTTTGGGTTCCC
AATGTACGGGTTCCGGTTCCCAATGTACGGCTTTGGGTTCCCAATGTACGTGCTATCCACAGGAAAGAGA
CCTTTTCGACCTTTTTCCCCTGCTAGGGCAATTTGCCCTAGCATCTGCTCCGTACATTAGGAACCGGCGG
ATGCTTCGCCCTCGATCAGGTTGCGGTAGCGCATGACTAGGATCGGGCCAGCCTGCCCCGCCTCCTCCTT
CAAATCGTACTCCGGCAGGTCATTTGACCCGATCAGCTTGCGCACGGTGAAACAGAACTTCTTGAACTCT
CCGGCGCTGCCACTGCGTTCGTAGATCGTCTTGAACAACCATCTGGCTTCTGCCTTGCCTGCGGCGCGGC
GTGCCAGGCGGTAGAGAAAACGGCCGATGCCGGGATCGATCAAAAAGTAATCGGGGTGAACCGTCAGCAC
GTCCGGGTTCTTGCCTTCTGTGATCTCGCGGTACATCCAATCAGCTAGCTCGATCTCGATGTACTCCGGC
CGCCCGGTTTCGCTCTTTACGATCTTGTAGCGGCTAATCAAGGCTTCACCCTCGGATACCGTCACCAGGC
GGCCGTTCTTGGCCTTCTTCGTACGCTGCATGGCAACGTGCGTGGTGTTTAACCGAATGCAGGTTTCTAC
CAGGTCGTCTTTCTGCTTTCCGCCATCGGCTCGCCGGCAGAACTTGAGTACGTCCGCAACGTGTGGACGG
AACACGCGGCCGGGCTTGTCTCCCTTCCCTTCCCGGTATCGGTTCATGGATTCGGTTAGATGGGAAACCG
CCATCAGTACCAGGTCGTAATCCCACACACTGGCCATGCCGGCCGGCCCTGCGGAAACCTCTACGTGCCC
GTCTGGAAGCTCGTAGCGGATCACCTCGCCAGCTCGTCGGTCACGCTTCGACAGACGGAAAACGGCCACG
TCCATGATGCTGCGACTATCGCGGGTGCCCACGTCATAGAGCATCGGAACGAAAAAATCTGGTTGCTCGT
CGCCCTTGGGCGGCTTCCTAATCGACGGCGCACCGGCTGCCGGCGGTTGCCGGGATTCTTTGCGGATTCG
ATCAGCGGCCGCTTGCCACGATTCACCGGGGCGTGCTTCTGCCTCGATGCGTTGCCGCTGGGCGGCCTGC
GCGGCCTTCAACTTCTCCACCAGGTCATCACCCAGCGCCGCGCCGATTTGTACCGGGCCGGATGGTTTGC
GACCGCTCACGCCGATTCCTCGGGCTTGGGGGTTCCAGTGCCATTGCAGGGCCGGCAGACAACCCAGCCG
CTTACGCCTGGCCAACCGCCCGTTCCTCCACACATGGGGCATTCCACGGCGTCGGTGCCTGGTTGTTCTT
GATTTTCCATGCCGCCTCCTTTAGCCGCTAAAATTCATCTACTCATTTATTCATTTGCTCATTTACTCTG
GTAGCTGCGCGATGTATTCAGATAGCAGCTCGGTAATGGTCTTGCCTTGGCGTACCGCGTACATCTTCAG
CTTGGTGTGATCCTCCGCCGGCAACTGAAAGTTGACCCGCTTCATGGCTGGCGTGTCTGCCAGGCTGGCC
AACGTTGCAGCCTTGCTGCTGCGTGCGCTCGGACGGCCGGCACTTAGCGTGTTTGTGCTTTTGCTCATTT
TCTCTTTACCTCATTAACTCAAATGAGTTTTGATTTAATTTCAGCGGCCAGCGCCTGGACCTCGCGGGCA
GCGTCGCCCTCGGGTTCTGATTCAAGAACGGTTGTGCCGGCGGCGGCAGTGCCTGGGTAGCTCACGCGCT
GCGTGATACGGGACTCAAGAATGGGCAGCTCGTACCCGGCCAGCGCCTCGGCAACCTCACCGCCGATGCG
CGTGCCTTTGATCGCCCGCGACACGACAAAGGCCGCTTGTAGCCTTCCATCCGTGACCTCAATGCGCTGC
TTAACCAGCTCCACCAGGTCGGCGGTGGCCCATATGTCGTAAGGGCTTGGCTGCACCGGAATCAGCACGA
AGTCGGCTGCCTTGATCGCGGACACAGCCAAGTCCGCCGCCTGGGGCGCTCCGTCGATCACTACGAAGTC
GCGCCGGCCGATGGCCTTCACGTCGCGGTCAATCGTCGGGCGGTCGATGCCGACAACGGTTAGCGGTTGA
TCTTCCCGCACGGCCGCCCAATCGCGGGCACTGCCCTGGGGATCGGAATCGACTAACAGAACATCGGCCC
CGGCGAGTTGCAGGGCGCGGGCTAGATGGGTTGCGATGGTCGTCTTGCCTGACCCGCCTTTCTGGTTAAG
TACAGCGATAACCTTCATGCGTTCCCCTTGCGTATTTGTTTATTTACTCATCGCATCATATACGCAGCGA
CCGCATGACGCAAGCTGTTTTACTCAAATACACATCACCTTTTTAGACGGCGGCGCTCGGTTTCTTCAGC
GGCCAAGCTGGCCGGCCAGGCCGCCAGCTTGGCATCAGACAAACCGGCCAGGATTTCATGCAGCCGCACG
GTTGAGACGTGCGCGGGCGGCTCGAACACGTACCCGGCCGCGATCATCTCCGCCTCGATCTCTTCGGTAA
TGAAAAACGGTTCGTCCTGGCCGTCCTGGTGCGGTTTCATGCTTGTTCCTCTTGGCGTTCATTCTCGGCG
GCCGCCAGGGCGTCGGCCTCGGTCAATGCGTCCTCACGGAAGGCACCGCGCCGCCTGGCCTCGGTGGGCG
TCACTTCCTCGCTGCGCTCAAGTGCGCGGTACAGGGTCGAGCGATGCACGCCAAGCAGTGCAGCCGCCTC
TTTCACGGTGCGGCCTTCCTGGTCGATCAGCTCGCGGGCGTGCGCGATCTGTGCCGGGGTGAGGGTAGGG
CGGGGGCCAAACTTCACGCCTCGGGCCTTGGCGGCCTCGCGCCCGCTCCGGGTGCGGTCGATGATTAGGG
AACGCTCGAACTCGGCAATGCCGGCGAACACGGTCAACACCATGCGGCCGGCCGGCGTGGTGGTGTCGGC
CCACGGCTCTGCCAGGCTACGCAGGCCCGCGCCGGCCTCCTGGATGCGCTCGGCAATGTCCAGTAGGTCG
CGGGTGCTGCGGGCCAGGCGGTCTAGCCTGGTCACTGTCACAACGTCGCCAGGGCGTAGGTGGTCAAGCA
TCCTGGCCAGCTCCGGGCGGTCGCGCCTGGTGCCGGTGATCTTCTCGGAAAACAGCTTGGTGCAGCCGGC
CGCGTGCAGTTCGGCCCGTTGGTTGGTCAAGTCCTGGTCGTCGGTGCTGACGCGGGCATAGCCCAGCAGG
CCAGCGGCGGCGCTCTTGTTCATGGCGTAATGTCTCCGGTTCTAGTCGCAAGTATTCTACTTTATGCGAC
TAAAACACGCGACAAGAAAACGCCAGGAAAAGGGCAGGGCGGCAGCCTGTCGCGTAACTTAGGACTTGTG
CGACATGTCGTTTTCAGAAGACGGCTGCACTGAACGTCAGAAGCCGACTGCACTATAGCAGCGGAGGGGT
TGGATCAAAGTACTTTGATCCCGAGGGGAACCCTGTGGTTGGCATGCACATACAAATGGACGAACGGATA
AACCT
