>Addgene plasmid #68696 | pMpGWB431 | addgene partial sequence | sequence record 128979 | ccdB-Fwd 5'-GCATGATGACCACCGATATG-3'
ATAATAAACTGCTCAGGCCTCCCTTATACACAGTCCCGTCTGCANGTCGACCATAGTGACTGGATATGTT
GTGTTTTACAGTATTATGTAGTCTGTTTTTTATGCAAAATCTAATTTAATATATTGATATTTATATCATT
TTACGTTTCTCGTTCAGCTTTCTTGTACAAAGTGGTTGATAACAGCATGGAGAGAGAGAAGAACGTGGTG
TACGGCCCCGAGCCCAAGCACCCTCTGGGCAACTTCACCGCCGGCGAGATGCTGTACAACGCTCTGCACA
AGCACTCCCACAT
