>Addgene plasmid #68696 | pMpGWB431 | addgene partial sequence | sequence record 128981 | CAT-R 5'-GCAACTGACTGAAATGCCTC-3'
ACGGATCCTAACTCAAAATCCACACATTATACGAGCCGGAAGCATAAAGTGTAAAGCCTGGGGTGCCTAA
TGCGGCCCCTCGAGGGGCCGCCATAGTGACTGGATATGTTGTGTTTTACAGTATTATGTAGTCTGTTTTT
TATGCAAAATCTAATTTAATATATTGATATTTATATCATTTTACGTTTCTCGTTCAGCTTTTTTGTACAA
ACTTGTTGATAACTCTAGACCCANGCTTGGCACTGGCCGTC
