>Addgene plasmid #68696 | pMpGWB431 | addgene partial sequence | sequence record 130290 | NOSterm-R 5'-attgccaaatgtttgaacga-3'
CATTGATCCTAGCAGAAGCACAGGCTGCAGGGTGACGGTCCATCCCGCTCTCCTGGGCACAAGACATGGG
CAGCGTGCCAGCAGCCTGCTCCTCCACCTCCGGCGGGAAGCCATGGCTAAGCTTAGAAGCCTTCTCCATC
AGGGCCTCCCTCAGCTCTTTTCGACTAATCTTGCCTGTCACGTTCCTGGGGATAGAGTCCACGAACCTTA
CGCCGCCCCTCAGGTACTTGGAGTGAGACACCCTCTGGGCCAGGAAGTCGTACACCTCCTTAGCGGTGAG
TTGGGCGCCGGGCTGCTTCACCACGAAGCCGGCTGGCAGCTCGCCGGCCTCGATGTCAGGGATACCCACG
ACGGCCACGTCCCTGATGCCTGGGTGCTGAAGGAGGATCTCCTCCAGCTCCACAGGGGCGACCTGATAGC
CCTTGTATTTGATCAGCTCCTTGTACCGGTCCACGATGTAGAAATACTCGTCCTCGTCGTAGTAGCCGAA
GTCGCCAGAGTGCAGCCAGCCGTCGTCGTCGATGGCCTCCTTAGTAGCCTGTGGGTTGTTCACATAGCCT
TTTGTTACCATAGGTCCCCAGATGCACAGCTCGCCCACCTGGTTTGGACCC
